>Addgene plasmid #126363 | pGWB14-LYX145 | addgene full sequence | sequence record 247504 | Addgene NGS Result
TCGGTCTTGCCTTGCTCGTCGGTGATGTACTTCACCAGCTCCGCGAAGTCGCTCTTCTTGATGGAGCGCA
TGGGGACGTGCTTGGCAATCACGCGCACCCCCCGGCCGTTTTAGCGGCTAAAAAAGTCATGGCTCTGCCC
TCGGGCGGACCACGCCCATCATGACCTTGCCAAGCTCGTCCTGCTTCTCTTCGATCTTCGCCAGCAGGGC
GAGGATCGTGGCATCACCGAACCGCGCCGTGCGCGGGTCGTCGGTGAGCCAGAGTTTCAGCAGGCCGCCC
AGGCGGCCCAGGTCGCCATTGATGCGGGCCAGCTCGCGGACGTGCTCATAGTCCACGACGCCCGTGATTT
TGTAGCCCTGGCCGACGGCCAGCAGGTAGGCCGACAGGCTCATGCCGGCCGCCGCCGCCTTTTCCTCAAT
CGCTCTTCGTTCGTCTGGAAGGCAGTACACCTTGATAGGTGGGCTGCCCTTCCTGGTTGGCTTGGTTTCA
TCAGCCATCCGCTTGCCCTCATCTGTTACGCCGGCGGTAGCCGGCCAGCCTCGCAGAGCAGGATTCCCGT
TGAGCACCGCCAGGTGCGAATAAGGGACAGTGAAGAAGGAACACCCGCTCGCGGGTGGGCCTACTTCACC
TATCCTGCCCGGCTGACGCCGTTGGATACACCAAGGAAAGTCTACACGAACCCTTTGGCAAAATCCTGTA
TATCGTGCGAAAAAGGATGGATATACCGAAAAAATCGCTATAATGACCCCGAAGCAGGGTTATGCAGCGG
AAAAGCGCCACGCTTCCCGAAGGGAGAAAGGCGGACAGGTATCCGGTAAGCGGCAGGGTCGGAACAGGAG
AGCGCACGAGGGAGCTTCCAGGGGGAAACGCCTGGTATCTTTATAGTCCTGTCGGGTTTCGCCACCTCTG
ACTTGAGCGTCGATTTTTGTGATGCTCGTCAGGGGGGCGGAGCCTATGGAAAAACGCCAGCAACGCGGCC
TTTTTACGGTTCCTGGCCTTTTGCTGGCCTTTTGCTCACATGTTCTTTCCTGCGTTATCCCCTGATTCTG
TGGATAACCGTATTACCGCCTTTGAGTGAGCTGATACCGCTCGCCGCAGCCGAACGACCGAGCGCAGCGA
GTCAGTGAGCGAGGAAGCGGAAGAGCGCCAGAAGGCCGCCAGAGAGGCCGAGCGCGGCCGTGAGGCTTGG
ACGCTAGGGCAGGGCATGAAAAAGCCCGTAGCGGGCTGCTACGGGCGTCTGACGCGGTGGAAAGGGGGAG
GGGATGTTGTCTACATGGCTCTGCTGTAGTGAGTGGGTTGCGCTCCGGCAGCGGTCCTGATCAATCGTCA
CCCTTTCTCGGTCCTTCAACGTTCCTGACAACGAGCCTCCTTTTCGCCAATCCATCGACAATCACCGCGA
GTCCCTGCTCGAACGCTGCGTCCGGACCGGCTTCGTCGAAGGCGTCTATCGCGGCCCGCAACAGCGGCGA
GAGCGGAGCCTGTTCAACGGTGCCGCCGCGCTCGCCGGCATCGCTGTCGCCGGCCTGCTCCTCAAGCACG
GCCCCAACAGTGAAGTAGCTGATTGTCATCAGCGCATTGACGGCGTCCCCGGCCGAAAAACCCGCCTCGC
AGAGGAAGCGAAGCTGCGCGTCGGCCGTTTCCATCTGCGGTGCGCCCGGTCGCGTGCCGGCATGGATGCG
CGCGCCATCGCGGTAGGCGAGCAGCGCCTGCCTGAAGCTGCGGGCATTCCCGATCAGAAATGAGCGCCAG
TCGTCGTCGGCTCTCGGCACCGAATGCGTATGATTCTCCGCCAGCATGGCTTCGGCCAGTGCGTCGAGCA
GCGCCCGCTTGTTCCTGAAGTGCCAGTAAAGCGCCGGCTGCTGAACCCCCAACCGTTCCGCCAGTTTGCG
TGTCGTCAGACCGTCTACGCCGACCTCGTTCAACAGGTCCAGGGCGGCACGGATCACTGTATTCGGCTGC
AACTTTGTCATGCTTGACACTTTATCACTGATAAACATAATATGTCCACCAACTTATCAGTGATAAAGAA
TCCGCGCGTTCAATCGGACCAGCGGAGGCTGGTCCGGAGGCCAGACGTGAAACCCAACATACCCCTGATC
GTAATTCTGAGCACTGTCGCGCTCGACGCTGTCGGCATCGGCCTGATTATGCCGGTGCTGCCGGGCCTCC
TGCGCGATCTGGTTCACTCGAACGACGTCACCGCCCACTATGGCATTCTGCTGGCGCTGTATGCGTTGGT
GCAATTTGCCTGCGCACCTGTGCTGGGCGCGCTGTCGGATCGTTTCGGGCGGCGGCCAATCTTGCTCGTC
TCGCTGGCCGGCGCCAGATCTGGGGAACCCTGTGGTTGGCATGCACATACAAATGGACGAACGGATAAAC
CTTTTCACGCCCTTTTAAATATCCGATTATTCTAATAAACGCTCTTTTCTCTTAGGTTTACCCGCCAATA
TATCCTGTCAAACACTGATAGTTTAAACGTTGCGATTAAGAATTCGAGCTCGGTACCCCCCTACTCCAAA
AATGTCAAAGATACAGTCTCAGAAGACCAAAGGGCTATTGAGACTTTTCAACAAAGGGTAATTTCGGGAA
ACCTCCTCGGATTCCATTGCCCAGCTATCTGTCACTTCATCGAAAGGACAGTAGAAAAGGAAGGTGGCTC
CTACAAATGCCATCATTGCGATAAAGGAAAGGCTATCATTCAAGATGCCTCTGCCGACAGTGGTCCCAAA
GATGGACCCCCACCCACGAGGAGCATCGTGGAAAAAGAAGACGTTCCAACCACGTCTTCAAAGCAAGTGG
ATTGATGTGACATCTCCACTGACGTAAGGGATGACGCACAATCCCACTATCCTTCGCAAGACCCTTCCTC
TATATAAGGAAGTTCATTTCATTTGGAGAGGACAGCCCAAGCTTCGACTCTAGAGGATCCCCTTAAATCG
ATATGGAACGAGCTATACAAGGAAACGACGCTAGGGAACAAGCTAACAGTGAACGTTGGGATGGAGGATC
AGGAGGTACCACTTCTCCCTTCAAACTTCCTGACGAAAGTCCGAGTTGGACTGAGTGGCGGCTACATAAC
GATGAGACGAATTCGAATCAAGATAATCCCCTTGGTTTCAAGGAAAGCTGGGGTTTCGGGAAAGTTGTAT
TTAAGAGATATCTCAGATACGACAGGACGGAAGCTTCACTGCACAGAGTCCTTGGATCTTGGACGGGAGA
TTCGGTTAACTATGCAGCATCTCGATTTTTCGGTTTCGACCAGATCGGATGTACCTATAGTATTCGGTTT
CGAGGAGTTAGTATCACCGTTTCTGGAGGGTCTCGAACTCTTCAGCATCTCTGTGAGATGGCAATTCGGT
CTAAGCAAGAACTGCTACAGCTTGCCCCAATCGAAGTGGAAAGTAATGTATCAAGAGGATGCCCTGAAGG
TACTCAAACCTTCGAAAAAGAAAGCGAGTAAGTCGAGGGCGAGCTCGAATTCGGTACGCTGAAATCACCA
GTCTCTCTCTACAAATCTATCTCTCTCTATTTTCTCCATAAATAATGTGTGAGTAGTTTCCCGATAAGGG
AAATTAGGGTTCTTATAGGGTTTCGCTCATGTGTTGAGCATATAAGAAACCCTTAGTATGTATTTGTATT
TGTAAAATACTTCTATCAATAAAATTTCTAATTCCTAAAACCAAAATCCAGTACTAAAATCCAGATCTCC
CTGCAGGTCCCCAGATTAGCCTTTTCAATTTCAGAAAGAATGCTAACCCACAGATGGTTAGAGAGGCTTA
CGCAGCAGGTCTCATCAAGACGATCTACCCGAGCAATAATCTCCAGGAAATCAAATACCTTCCCAAGAAG
GTTAAAGATGCAGTCAAAAGATTCAGGACTAACTGCATCAAGAACACAGAGAAAGATATATTTCTCAAGA
TCAGAAGTACTATTCCAGTATGGACGATTCAAGGCTTGCTTCACAAACCAAGGCAAGTAATAGAGATTGG
AGTCTCTAAAAAGGTAGTTCCCACTGAATCAAAGGCCATGGAGTCAAAGATTCAAATAGAGGACCTAACA
GAACTCGCCGTAAAGACTGGCGAACAGTTCATACAGAGTCTCTTACGACTCAATGACAAGAAGAAAATCT
TCGTCAACATGGTGGAGCACGACACACTTGTCTACTCCAAAAATATCAAAGATACAGTCTCAGAAGACCA
AAGGGCAATTGAGACTTTTCAACAAAGGGTAATATCCGGAAACCTCCTCGGATTCCATTGCCCAGCTATC
TGTCACTTTATTGTGAAGATAGTGGAAAAGGAAGGTGGCTCCTACAAATGCCATCATTGCGATAAAGGAA
AGGCCATCGTTGAAGATGCCTCTGCCGACAGTGGTCCCAAAGATGGACCCCCACCCACGAGGAGCATCGT
GGAAAAAGAAGACGTTCCAACCACGTCTTCAAAGCAAGTGGATTGATGTGATATCTCCACTGACGTAAGG
GATGACGCACAATCCCACTATCCTTCGCAAGACCCTTCCTCTATATAAGGAAGTTCATTTCATTTGGAGA
GAACACGGGGGACTCTAGAGTTATCAACAAGTTTGTACAAAAAAGCAGGCTCCACCACTAGTATGGCTGG
GTTCTTTTCACTAGGTGGAGGAGCTGCTAGTAGCAGCCAAGCCCAAGACCAGCAGCACCAACAAAACACC
AATAATCCTCCCACTGAAATTAGTCCAGAAAGTTGGTTCTTGTACAGAAATGATCAAGAGTTACCTACAT
ACAGAGGCTTTGAGCTATGGCAAACTAGTAATTCCCAGCCTCAGATTCGGCATCCAGTTAATCCGCTTCA
AGATCTTTATCCCACCGCCGCTGTTGGATTAGGCGTCGGGCCGAGCCTCAGTGACTTTACTATGACTGCA
GCTCGCCCCGATCATGACCCTTCTTCTGGGGGATTGGTCATGATGAGAAGTGGGGGAGGTGGAATTAGCT
GCCAAGATTGTGGGAACCAAGCGAAGAAAGATTGTGAACACATGAGATGTAGGACTTGTTGCAAGAGCCG
AGGCTTTCAATGCCAAACCCATGTGAAAAGCACTTGGGTTCCAGCGGCTAAAAGGAGAGAAAGGCAACAA
CAACTTACTACTTTACAGCAGCAGCAAGAAGAACAAAAGCAGCAGCAACAGCAAACGCGGCAGCTGCAAA
TAGATAATAACCCCAAAAGGCAAAGAGAGGATCCAAGTTCTTCCTCTCTTGTTTGCACTCGTATATTACC
TTCTAGTACTTCTGGGTTAGAAGTGGGGAATTTTCCATCCAAAGTAAGTTCAACTGCCGTATTTCACTGC
GTTCGGATGAGTTCCGTAGATGATGCTGAGGATCAATTCGCTTATCAAACAGCTGTGAACATTGGTGGAC
ACGTATTTAAAGGGATTTTATACGATCAAGGTCCTGAGAATCATTACATGGCTGCTGGTGAAAGCTCGTC
CGCCGGTGGAAGTGCTAGTGACCACCATAATCTTATTGGTGCTGCAGGCACCGCCACCTCAGCAGCCACG
ACTTCTGCGAGTGGTGGCGGTGTAGCTGCAGCACCCGAAGCCTCACCTTATCTCGACCCTTCTTTATATC
CAGCTCCCATCAACACTTTCATGGCTGGTACGCAATTCTTTCCACCTCCAAGATCTCCCGGGGACCCAGC
TTTCTTGTACAAAGTGGTTGATAACAGCGGGTTAATTAACATCTTTTACCCATACGATGTTCCTGACTAT
GCGGGCTATCCCTATGACGTCCCGGACTATGCAGGATCCTATCCATATGACGTTCCAGATTACGCTGCTC
AGTGCAGCGCTTAGAGCTCGAATTTCCCCGATCGTTCAAACATTTGGCAATAAAGTTTCTTAAGATTGAA
TCCTGTTGCCGGTCTTGCGATGATTATCATATAATTTCTGTTGAATTACGTTAAGCATGTAATAATTAAC
ATGTAATGCATGACGTTATTTATGAGATGGGTTTTTATGATTAGAGTCCCGCAATTATACATTTAATACG
CGATAGAAAACAAAATATAGCGCGCAAACTAGGATAAATTATCGCGCGCGGTGTCATCTATGTTACTAGA
TCGGGAATTAGCTTCATCAACGCAAGACATGCGCACGACCGTCTGACAGGAGAGGAATTTCCGACGAGCA
CAGAAAGGACTTGCTCTTGGACGTAGGCCTATTTCTCAGGCACATGTATCAAGTGTTCGGACGTGGGTTT
TCGATGGTGTATCAGCCGCCGCCAACTGGGAGATGAGGAGGCTTTCTTGGGGGGCAGTCAGCAGTTCATT
TCACAAGACAGAGGAACTTGTAAGGAGATGCACTGATTTATCTTGGCGCAAACCAGCAGGACGAATTAGT
GGGAATAGCCCGCGAATATCTAAGTTATGCCTGTCGGCATGAGCAGAAACTTCCAATTCGAAACAGTTTG
GAGAGGTTGTTTTTGGGCATACCTTTTGTTAGTCAGCCTCTCGATTGCTCATCGTCATTACACAGTACCG
AAGTTTGATCGATCTAGTAACATAGATGACACCGCGCGCGATAATTTATCCTAGTTTGCGCGCTATATTT
TGTTTTCTATCGCGTATTAAATGTATAATTGCGGGACTCTAATCATAAAAACCCATCTCATAAATAACGT
CATGCATTACATGTTAATTATTACATGCTTAACGTAATTCAACAGAAATTATATGATAATCATCGCAAGA
CCGGCAACAGGATTCAATCTTAAGAAACTTTATTGCCAAATGTTTGAACGATCTGCTTCGACGCACTCCT
TCTTTACTCCACCATCTCGTCCTTATTGAAAACGTGGGTAGCACCAAAACGAATCAAGTCGCTGGAACTG
AAGTTACCAATCACGCTGGATGATTTGCCAGTTGGATTAATCTTGCCTTTCCCCGCATGAATAATATTGA
TGAATGCATGCGTGAGGGGTATTTCGATTTTGGCAATAGCTGCAATTGCCGCGACATCCTCCAACGAGCA
TAATTCTTCAGAAAAATAGCGATGTTCCATGTTGTCAGGGCATGCATGATGCACGTTATGAGGTGACGGT
GCTAGGCAGTATTCCCTCAAAGTTTCATAGTCAGTATCATATTCATCATTGCATTCCTGCAAGAGAGAAT
TGAGACGCAATCCACACGCTGCGGCAACCTTCCGGCGTTCGTGGTCTATTTGCTCTTGGACGTTGCAAAC
GTAAGTGTTGGATCCCGGTCGGCATCTACTCTATTCCTTTGCCCTCGGACGAGTGCTGGGGCGTCGGTTT
CCACTATCGGCGAGTACTTCTACACAGCCATCGGTCCAGACGGCCGCGCTTCTGCGGGCGATTTGTGTAC
GCCCGACAGTCCCGGCTCCGGATCGGACGATTGCGTCGCATCGACCCTGCGCCCAAGCTGCATCATCGAA
ATTGCCGTCAACCAAGCTCTGATAGAGTTGGTCAAGACCAATGCGGAGCATATACGCCCGGAGCCGCGGC
GATCCTGCAAGCTCCGGATGCCTCCGCTCGAAGTAGCGCGTCTGCTGCTCCATACAAGCCAACCACGGCC
TCCAGAAGAAGATGTTGGCGACCTCGTATTGGGAATCCCCGAACATCGCCTCGCTCCAGTCAATGACCGC
TGTTATGCGGCCATTGTCCGTCAGGACATTGTTGGAGCCGAAATCCGCGTGCACGAGGTGCCGGACTTCG
GGGCAGTCCTCGGCCCAAAGCATCAGCTCATCGAGAGCCTGCGCGACGGACGCACTGACGGTGTCGTCCA
TCACAGTTTGCCAGTGATACACATGGGGATCAGCAATCGCGCATATGAAATCACGCCATGTAGTGTATTG
ACCGATTCCTTGCGGTCCGAATGGGCCGAACCCGCTCGTCTGGCTAAGATCGGCCGCAGCGATCGCATCC
ATGGCCTCCGCGACCGGCTGCAGAACAGCGGGCAGTTCGGTTTCAGGCAGGTCTTGCAACGTGACACCCT
GTGCACGGCGGGAGATGCAATAGGTCAGGCTCTCGCTGAATTCCCCAATGTCAAGCACTTCCGGAATCGG
GAGCGCGGCCGATGCAAAGTGCCGATAAACATAACGATCTTTGTAGAAACCATCGGCGCAGCTATTTACC
CGCAGGACATATCCACGCCCTCCTACATCGAAGCTGAAAGCACGAGATTCTTCGCCCTCCGAGAGCTGCA
TCAGGTCGGAGACGCTGTCGAACTTTTCGATCAGAAACTTCTCGACAGACGTCGCGGTGAGTTCAGGCTT
TTTCATATCGGGGTCGTCCTCTCCAAATGAAATGAACTTCCTTATATAGAGGAAGGGTCTTGCGAAGGAT
AGTGGGATTGTGCGTCATCCCTTACGTCAGTGGAGATATCACATCAATCCACTTGCTTTGAAGACGTGGT
TGGAACGTCTTCTTTTTCCACGATGCTCCTCGTGGGTGGGGGTCCATCTTTGGGACCACTGTCGGCAGAG
GCATCTTGAACGATAGCCTTTCCTTTATCGCAATGATGGCATTTGTAGGTGCCACCTTCCTTTTCTACTG
TCCTTTTGATGAAGTGACAGATAGCTGGGCAATGGAATCCGAGGAGGTTTCCCGATATTACCCTTTGTTG
AAAAGTCTCAATAGCCCTTTGGTCTTCTGAGACTGTATCTTTGATATTCTTGGAGTAGACGAGAGTGTCG
TGCTCCACCATGTTGACGGATCTCTAGGACGCGTCGACGCGTCCTAGAAGCTAATTCACTGGCCGTCGTT
TTACAACGTCGTGACTGGGAAAACCCTGGCGTTACCCAACTTAATCGCCTTGCAGCACATCCCCCTTTCG
CCAGCTGGCGTAATAGCGAAGAGGCCCGCACCGATCGCCCTTCCCAACAGTTGCGCAGCCTGAATG
[44 nt withheld, positions 8887-8930]
C
[141 nt withheld, positions 8932-9072]
CCTTTGACGTTGGAGTCCACGTTCTTT
[37 nt withheld, positions 9100-9136]
ACCCTATCTCGGGCTATTCTTTTGATTTATAAGGGATTTTGCCGATTTCGGAACCACCATCAAACAGGAT
TTTCGCCTGCTGGGGCAAACCAGCGTGGACCGCTTGCTGCAACTCTCTCAGGGCCAGGCGGTGAAGGGCA
ATCAGCTGTTGCCCGTCTCACTGGTGAAAAGAAAAACCACCCCAGTACATTAAAAACGTCCGCAATGTGT
TATTAAGTTGTCTAAGCGTCAATTTGTTTACACCACAATATATCCTGCCACCAGCCAGCCAACAGCTCCC
CGACCGGCAGCTCGGCACAAAATCACCACTCGATACAGGCAGCCCATCAGTCCGGGACGGCGTCAGCGGG
AGAGCCGTTGTAAGGCGGCAGACTTTGCTCATGTTACCGATGCTATTCGGAAGAACGGCAACTAAGCTGC
CGGGTTTGAAACACGGATGATCTCGCGGAGGGTAGCATGTTGATTGTAACGATGACAGAGCGTTGCTGCC
TGTGATCAAATATCATCTCCCTCGCAGAGATCCGAATTATCAGCCTTCTTATTCATTTCTCGCTTAACCG
TGACAGGCTGTCGATCTTGAGAACTATGCCGACATAATAGGAAATCGCTGGATAAAGCCGCTGAGGAAGC
TGAGTGGCGCTATTTCTTTAGAAGTGAACGTTGACGATATCAACTCCCCTATCCATTGCTCACCGAATGG
TACAGGTCGGGGACCCGAAGTTCCGACTGTCGGCCTGATGCATCCCCGGCTGATCGACCCCAGATCTGGG
GCTGAGAAAGCCCAGTAAGGAAACAACTGTAGGTTCGAGTCGCGAGATCCCCCGGAACCAAAGGAAGTAG
GTTAAACCCGCTCCGATCAGGCCGAGCCACGCCAGGCCGAGAACATTGGTTCCTGTAGGCATCGGGATTG
GCGGATCAAACACTAAAGCTACTGGAACGAGCAGAAGTCCTCCGGCCGCCAGTTGCCAGGCGGTAAAGGT
GAGCAGAGGCACGGGAGGTTGCCACTTGCGGGTCAGCACGGTTCCGAACGCCATGGAAACCGCCCCCGCC
AGGCCCGCTGCGACGCCGACAGGATCTAGCGCTGCGTTTGGTGTCAACACCAACAGCGCCACGCCCGCAG
TTCCGCAAATAGCCCCCAGGACCGCCATCAATCGTATCGGGCTACCTAGCAGAGCGGCAGAGATGAACAC
GACCATCAGCGGCTGCACAGCGCCTACCGTCGCCGCGACCCCGCCCGGCAGGCGGTAGACCGAAATAAAC
AACAAGCTCCAGAATAGCGAAATATTAAGTGCGCCGAGGATGAAGATGCGCATCCACCAGATTCCCGTTG
GAATCTGTCGGACGATCATCACGAGCAATAAACCCGCCGGCAACGCCCGCAGCAGCATACCGGCGACCCC
TCGGCCTCGCTGTTCGGGCTCCACGAAAACGCCGGACAGATGCGCCTTGTGAGCGTCCTTGGGGCCGTCC
TCCTGTTTGAAGACCGACAGCCCAATGATCTCGCCGTCGATGTAGGCGCCGAATGCCACGGCATCTCGCA
ACCGTTCAGCGAACGCCTCCATGGGCTTTTTCTCCTCGTGCTCGTAAACGGACCCGAACATCTCTGGAGC
TTTCTTCAGGGCCGACAATCGGATCTCGCGGAAATCCTGCACGTCGGCCGCTCCAAGCCGTCGAATCTGA
GCCTTAATCACAATTGTCAATTTTAATCCTCTGTTTATCGGCAGTTCGTAGAGCGCGCCGTGCGTCCCGA
GCGATACTGAGCGAAGCAAGTGCGTCGAGCAGTGCCCGCTTGTTCCTGAAATGCCAGTAAAGCGCTGGCT
GCTGAACCCCCAGCCGGAACTGACCCCACAAGGCCCTAGCGTTTGCAATGCACCAGGTCATCATTGACCC
AGGCGTGTTCCACCAGGCCGCTGCCTCGCAACTCTTCGCAGGCTTCGCCGACCTGCTCGCGCCACTTCTT
CACGCGGGTGGAATCCGATCCGCACATGAGGCGGAAGGTTTCCAGCTTGAGCGGGTACGGCTCCCGGTGC
GAGCTGAAATAGTCGAACATCCGTCGGGCCGTCGGCGACAGCTTGCGGTACTTCTCCCATATGAATTTCG
TGTAGTGGTCGCCAGCAAACAGCACGACGATTTCCTCGTCGATCAGGACCTGGCAACGGGACGTTTTCTT
GCCACGGTCCAGGACGCGGAAGCGGTGCAGCAGCGACACCGATTCCAGGTGCCCAACGCGGTCGGACGTG
AAGCCCATCGCCGTCGCCTGTAGGCGCGACAGGCATTCCTCGGCCTTCGTGTAATACCGGCCATTGATCG
ACCAGCCCAGGTCCTGGCAAAGCTCGTAGAACGTGAAGGTGATCGGCTCGCCGATAGGGGTGCGCTTCGC
GTACTCCAACACCTGCTGCCACACCAGTTCGTCATCGTCGGCCCGCAGCTCGACGCCGGTGTAGGTGATC
TTCACGTCCTTGTTGACGTGGAAAATGACCTTGTTTTGCAGCGCCTCGCGCGGGATTTTCTTGTTGCGCG
TGGTGAACAGGGCAGAGCGGGCCGTGTCGTTTGGCATCGCTCGCATCGTGTCCGGCCACGGCGCAATATC
GAACAAGGAAAGCTGCATTTCCTTGATCTGCTGCTTCGTGTGTTTCAGCAACGCGGCCTGCTTGGCCTCG
CTGACCTGTTTTGCCAGGTCCTCGCCGGCGGTTTTTCGCTTCTTGGTCGTCATAGTTCCTCGCGTGTCGA
TGGTCATCGACTTCGCCAAACCTGCCGCCTCCTGTTCGAGACGACGCGAACGCTCCACGGCGGCCGATGG
CGCGGGCAGGGCAGGGGGAGCCAGTTGCACGCTGTCGCGCTCGATCTTGGCCGTAGCTTGCTGGACCATC
GAGCCGACGGACTGGAAGGTTTCGCGGGGCGCACGCATGACGGTGCGGCTTGCGATGGTTTCGGCATCCT
CGGCGGAAAACCCCGCGTCGATCAGTTCTTGCCTGTATGCCTTCCGGTCAAACGTCCGATTCATTCACCC
TCCTTGCGGGATTGCCCCGACTCACGCCGGGGCAATGTGCCCTTATTCCTGATTTGACCCGCCTGGTGCC
TTGGTGTCCAGATAATCCACCTTATCGGCAATGAAGTCGGTCCCGTAGACCGTCTGGCCGTCCTTCTCGT
ACTTGGTATTCCGAATCTTGCCCTGCACGAATACCAGCGACCCCTTGCCCAAATACTTGCCGTGGGCCTC
GGCCTGAGAGCCAAAACACTTGATGCGGAAGAAGTCGGTGCGCTCCTGCTTGTCGCCGGCATCGTTGCGC
CACATCTAGGTACTAAAACAATTCATCCAGTAAAATATAATATTTTATTTTCTCCCAATCAGGCTTGATC
CCCAGTAAGTCAAAAAATAGCTCGACATACTGTTCTTCCCCGATATCCTCCCTGATCGACCGGACGCAGA
AGGCAATGTCATACCACTTGTCCGCCCTGCCGCTTCTCCCAAGATCAATAAAGCCACTTACTTTGCCATC
TTTCACAAAGATGTTGCTGTCTCCCAGGTCGCCGTGGGAAAAGACAAGTTCCTCTTCGGGCTTTTCCGTC
TTTAAAAAATCATACAGCTCGCGCGGATCTTTAAATGGAGTGTCTTCTTCCCAGTTTTCGCAATCCACAT
CGGCCAGATCGTTATTCAGTAAGTAATCCAATTCGGCTAAGCGGCTGTCTAAGCTATTCGTATAGGGACA
ATCCGATATGTCGATGGAGTGAAAGAGCCTGATGCACTCCGCATACAGCTCGATAATCTTTTCAGGGCTT
TGTTCATCTTCATACTCTTCCGAGCAAAGGACGCCATCGGCCTCACTCATGAGCAGATTGCTCCAGCCAT
CATGCCGTTCAAAGTGCAGGACCTTTGGAACAGGCAGCTTTCCTTCCAGCCATAGCATCATGTCCTTTTC
CCGTTCCACATCATAGGTGGTCCCTTTATACCGGCTGTCCGTCATTTTTAAATATAGGTTTTCATTTTCT
CCCACCAGCTTATATACCTTAGCAGGAGACATTCCTTCCGTATCTTTTACGCAGCGGTATTTTTCGATCA
GTTTTTTCAATTCCGGTGATATTCTCATTTTAGCCATTTATTATTTCCTTCCTCTTTTCTACAGTATTTA
AAGATACCCCAAGAAGCTAATTATAACAAGACGAACTCCAATTCACTGTTCCTTGCATTCTAAAACCTTA
AATACCAGAAAACAGCTTTTTCAAAGTTGTTTTCAAAGTTGGCGTATAACATAGTATCGACGGAGCCGAT
TTTGAAACCACAATTATGGGTGATGCTGCCAACTTACTGATTTAGTGTATGATGGTGTTTTTGAGGTGCT
CCAGTGGCTTCTGTTTCTATCAGCTGTCCCTCCTGTTCAGCTACTGACGGGGTGGTGCGTAACGGCAAAA
GCACCGCCGGACATCAGCGCTATCTCTGCTCTCACTGCCGTAAAACATGGCAACTGCAGTTCACTTACAC
CGCTTCTCAACCCGGTACGCACCAGAAAATCATTGATATGGCCATGAATGGCGTTGGATGCCGGGCAACA
GCCCGCATTATGGGCGTTGGCCTCAACACGATTTTACGTCACTTAAAAAACTCAGGCCGCAGTCGGTAAC
CTCGCGCATACAGCCGGGCAGTGACGTCATCGTCTGCGCGGAAATGGACGAACAGTGGGGCTATGTCGGG
GCTAAATCGCGCCAGCGCTGGCTGTTTTACGCGTATGACAGTCTCCGGAAGACGGTTGTTGCGCACGTAT
TCGGTGAACGCACTATGGCGACGCTGGGGCGTCTTATGAGCCTGCTGTCACCCTTTGACGTGGTGATATG
GATGACGGATGGCTGGCCGCTGTATGAATCCCGCCTGAAGGGAAAGCTGCACGTAATCAGCAAGCGATAT
ACGCAGCGAATTGAGCGGCATAACCTGAATCTGAGGCAGCACCTGGCACGGCTGGGACGGAAGTCGCTGT
CGTTCTCAAAATCGGTGGAGCTGCATGACAAAGTCATCGGGCATTATCTGAACATAAAACACTATCAATA
AGTTGGAGTCATTACCCAATTATGATAGAATTTACAAGCTATAAGGTTATTGTCCTGGGTTTCAAGCATT
AGTCCATGCAAGTTTTTATGCTTTGCCCATTCTATAGATATATTGATAAGCGCGCTGCCTATGCCTTGCC
CCCTGAAATCCTTACATACGGCGATATCTTCTATATAAAAGATATATTATCTTATCAGTATTGTCAATAT
ATTCAAGGCAATCTGCCTCCTCATCCTCTTCATCCTCTTCGTCTTGGTAGCTTTTTAAATATGGCGCTTC
ATAGAGTAATTCTGTAAAGGTCCAATTCTCGTTTTCATACCTCGGTATAATCTTACCTATCACCTCAAAT
GGTTCGCTGGGTTTATCGCACCCCCGAACACGAGCACGGCACCCGCGACCACTATGCCAAGAATGCCCAA
GGTAAAAATTGCCGGCCCCGCCATGAAGTCCGTGAATGCCCCGACGGCCGAAGTGAAGGGCAGGCCGCCA
CCCAGGCCGCCGCCCTCACTGCCCGGCACCTGGTCGCTGAATGTCGATGCCAGCACCTGCGGCACGTCAA
TGCTTCCGGGCGTCGCGCTCGGGCTGATCGCCCATCCCGTTACTGCCCCGATCCCGGCAATGGCAAGGAC
TGCCAGCGCTGCCATTTTTGGGGTGAGGCCGTTCGCGGCCGAGGGGCGCAGCCCCTGGGGGGATGGGAGG
CCCGCGTTAGCGGGCCGGGAGGGTTCGAGAAGGGGGGGCACCCCCCTTCGGCGTGCGCGGTCACGCGCAC
AGGGCGCAGCCCTGGTTAAAAACAAGGTTTATAAATATTGGTTTAAAAGCAGGTTAAAAGACAGGTTAGC
GGTGGCCGAAAAACGGGCGGAAACCCTTGCAAATGCTGGATTTTCTGCCTGTGGACAGCCCCTCAAATGT
CAATAGGTGCGCCCCTCATCTGTCAGCACTCTGCCCCTCAAGTGTCAAGGATCGCGCCCCTCATCTGTCA
GTAGTCGCGCCCCTCAAGTGTCAATACCGCAGGGCACTTATCCCCAGGCTTGTCCACATCATCTGTGGGA
AACTCGCGTAAAATCAGGCGTTTTCGCCGATTTGCGAGGCTGGCCAGCTCCACGTCGCCGGCCGAAATCG
AGCCTGCCCCTCATCTGTCAACGCCGCGCCGGGTGAGTCGGCCCCTCAAGTGTCAACGTCCGCCCCTCAT
CTGTCAGTGAGGGCCAAGTTTTCCGCGAGGTATCCACAACGCCGGCGGCCGCGGTGTCTCGCACACGGCT
TCGACGGCGTTTCTGGCGCGTTTGCAGGGCCATAGACGGCCGCCAGCCCAGCGGCGAGGGCAACCAGCCC
GGTGAGCGTCGGAAAGGCGC
Features (pLannotate 1.2.2; 36 found; start..end, strand, type, name):
      3..89      -  CDS            traI (fragment): TRAI6_ECOLX - Experimental evidence at protein level: Swiss-Prot protein existence level 1. The initiation process of transfer DNA synthesis requires the interaction of at least three plasmid-specific components (TraH, I, and J) at the transfer origin resulting in the assembly of a specialised nucleoprotein complex - the relaxosome. Site- and strand-specific cleavage at the transfer origin is dependent on TraI and TraJ. From Escherichia coli.
    127..498     -  CDS            traJ: oriT-recognizing protein; traJ
    531..640     -  oriT           oriT: incP origin of transfer
    772..962     +  rep_origin     ori (fragment): high-copy-number ColE1/pMB1/pBR322/pUC origin of replication
   1321..1971    -  CDS            TetR: tetracycline resistance regulatory protein; tetR
   2077..2326    +  CDS            TcR (fragment): tetracycline efflux protein; tetA; confers resistance to tetracycline
   2436..2460    -  misc_feature   RB T-DNA repeat: right border repeat from nopaline C58 T-DNA
   2490..2508    +  misc_feature   MCS (fragment): pUC18/19 multiple cloning site
   2559..2904    +  promoter       CaMV 35S promoter: strong constitutive promoter from cauliflower mosaic virus
   2856..2902    +  promoter       minimal CaMV 35S promoter: minimal 35S promoter from cauliflower mosaic virus
   2914..2932    -  misc_feature   MCS (fragment): pUC18/19 multiple cloning site
   2943..3458    +  CDS            P19_TBSVC: Experimental evidence at protein level: Swiss-Prot protein existence level 1. Acts as a suppressor of RNA-mediated gene silencing, also known as post-transcriptional gene silencing (PTGS), a mechanism of plant viral defense that limits the accumulation of viral RNAs. Binds to short interfering RNAs (siRNAs) with high affinity. Acts as a molecular caliper to specifically select siRNAs based on the length of the duplex region of the RNA (By similarity). From Tomato bushy stunt virus (strain Cherry) (TBSV).
   3531..3707    +  polyA_signal   CaMV poly(A) signal: cauliflower mosaic virus polyadenylation signal
   4210..4551    +  promoter       CaMV 35S promoter: strong constitutive promoter from cauliflower mosaic virus
   4577..4601    +  protein_bind   attB1: mutant version of attB; recombination site for the Gateway® BP reaction BP Clonase™
   4613..5656    +  CDS            SRS1 (fragment): SRS1_ARATH - Also known as STY1. Experimental evidence at protein level: Swiss-Prot protein existence level 1. Transcription activator that binds DNA on 5'-ACTCTAC-3' and promotes auxin homeostasis-regulating gene expression (e.g. YUC genes), as well as genes affecting stamen development, cell expansion and timing of flowering. Synergistically with other SHI-related proteins, regulates gynoecium, stamen and leaf development in a dose-dependent manner, controlling apical-basal patterning. Promotes style and stigma formation, and influences vascular development during gynoecium development. May
   5664..5688    -  protein_bind   attB2: mutant version of attB; recombination site for the Gateway® BP reaction BP Clonase™
   5717..5806    +  CDS            3xHA: three tandem HA epitope tags
   5840..6092    +  terminator     NOS terminator: nopaline synthase terminator and poly(A) signal
   6521..6773    -  terminator     NOS terminator: nopaline synthase terminator and poly(A) signal
   6797..7225    -  CDS            nos (fragment): DHNO_AGRT7 - Protein inferred from homology: Swiss-Prot protein existence level 3. From Agrobacterium tumefaciens (strain T37).
   7241..8266    -  CDS            HygR: aminoglycoside phosphotransferase from E. coli; aph(4)-Ia; confers resistance to hygromycin
   8276..8620    -  promoter       CaMV 35S promoter: strong constitutive promoter from cauliflower mosaic virus
   8277..8323    -  promoter       minimal CaMV 35S promoter: minimal 35S promoter from cauliflower mosaic virus
   8734..8889    +  CDS            lacZα (fragment) (sequence partly withheld): LacZα fragment of β-galactosidase; lacZ fragment
   8887..9187    +  rep_origin     M13 ori (fragment) (sequence partly withheld): M13 bacteriophage origin of replication; arrow indicates direction of (+) strand synthesis
   9188..9318    +  CDS            lacI (fragment): lac repressor; lacI; The lac repressor binds to the lac operator to inhibit transcription in E. coli. This inhibition can be relieved by adding lactose or isopropyl-β-D-thiogalactopyranoside (IPTG).
   9372..9396    -  misc_feature   LB T-DNA repeat: left border repeat from nopaline C58 T-DNA
  10853..10972   -  CDS            tetR (fragment): TETR1_ECOLX - Experimental evidence at protein level: Swiss-Prot protein existence level 1. TetR is the repressor of the tetracycline resistance element; its N-terminal region forms a helix-turn-helix structure and binds DNA. Binding of tetracycline to TetR reduces the repressor affinity for the tetracycline resistance gene (tetA) promoter operator sites. From Escherichia coli.
  10992..12140   -  CDS            trfA: trans-acting replication protein that binds to and activates oriV
  12439..13233   -  CDS            KanR: aminoglycoside phosphotransferase; aphA-3; confers resistance to kanamycin
  13425..14192   +  mobile_element IS1: prokaryotic transposable element IS1
  14201..14350   -  CDS            satA (fragment): STA_BACSU - Also known as yyaR. Experimental evidence at protein level: Swiss-Prot protein existence level 1. Involved in resistance to streptothricin, a broad-spectrum antibiotic produced by streptomycetes. Detoxifies streptothricin via acetylation of the beta amino group of the first beta-lysyl moiety of streptothricin. From Bacillus subtilis (strain 168).
  14349..14543   -  CDS            satA (fragment): STA_BACSU - Also known as yyaR. Experimental evidence at protein level: Swiss-Prot protein existence level 1. Involved in resistance to streptothricin, a broad-spectrum antibiotic produced by streptomycetes. Detoxifies streptothricin via acetylation of the beta amino group of the first beta-lysyl moiety of streptothricin. From Bacillus subtilis (strain 168).
  14546..14821   -  CDS            klaC (fragment): KLAC_ECOLX - Also known as telB. Protein predicted: Swiss-Prot protein existence level 4. Belongs to the kla operon, which is associated with cryptic tellurite resistance, and IncW plasmid fertility inhibition. From Escherichia coli.
  14885..15516   -  rep_origin     oriV: incP origin of replication
