[The description below was written by a language model from this plasmid's Addgene catalogue record and pLannotate feature annotations shown in this document.]
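Description:
pGWB14-LYX145 is a plant expression binary vector built on the pGWB14 backbone and intended for Agrobacterium-mediated transient or stable expression of a Nicotiana benthamiana transcription factor. The 15.5 kb sequence carries the broad-host-range IncP replication system (oriV with the trfA replication protein) together with oriT and traJ for mobilisation, which allows maintenance in both E. coli and Agrobacterium and fits the recorded low copy number. Bacterial selection is by kanamycin (aphA-3). Remnants of tetracycline-resistance genes, an IS1 element and fragments of other backbone genes are also annotated but appear to be leftover sequence rather than functional parts.

Between the nopaline-type right and left T-DNA borders lie three CaMV 35S-driven cassettes. The main one places the insert, gene model Niben101Scf07034g01002.1, downstream of the 35S promoter and between attB1 and attB2 sites, in frame with a C-terminal 3xHA tag and followed by a NOS terminator. The record lists Gibson assembly as the cloning method, although Gateway-type att sites flank the insert. The annotation tool matched the coding region to Arabidopsis SRS1/STY1, suggesting the protein belongs to the SHI-related sequence family of transcription activators. A second cassette, not mentioned in the catalogue fields, expresses the tomato bushy stunt virus P19 silencing suppressor with a CaMV poly(A) signal, which would be expected to boost expression levels in agroinfiltrated leaves. The third, in reverse orientation, expresses the hygromycin phosphotransferase gene for selecting stable plant transformants. The HA tag allows detection or immunoprecipitation of the transcription factor with anti-HA antibodies.
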