Addgene plasmid #126363: pGWB14-LYX145
Purpose: With a Nicotiana benthamiana transcription factor in PGWB14 backbone, for Agrobacterium mediated transient or stable expression corresponding transcription factor fused with a C-terminal HA tag.
Depositing lab: Silin Zhong. Depositing organization: Chinese University of Hong Kong.
Backbone
  Vector backbone: pGWB14
  Vector type: Plant Expression
  Selectable markers: Hygromycin
Growth in bacteria
  Bacterial resistance: Kanamycin, 50 μg/mL
  Growth temperature: 37°C
  Growth strain: DH5alpha
  Copy number: Low Copy
Gene/Insert
  Gene/Insert name: Niben101Scf07034g01002.1
  Species: Nicotiana benthamiana
  Promoter: CaMV 35S
  Tag / fusion protein: HA (C terminal on insert)
  Cloning method: Gibson Cloning
Terms and licenses: Academic/Nonprofit Terms; Industry Terms: Not Available to Industry
How to cite: pGWB14-LYX145 was a gift from Silin Zhong (Addgene plasmid # 126363 ; http://n2t.net/addgene:126363 ; RRID:Addgene_126363)
