>Addgene plasmid #126363 | pGWB14-LYX145 | depositor partial sequence | sequence record 241637 | Niben101Scf07034g01002.1
ATGGCTGGGTTCTTTTCACTAGGTGGAGGAGCTGCTAGTAGCAGCCAAGCCCAAGACCAGCAGCACCAAC
AAAACACCAATAATCCTCCCACTGAAATTAGTCCAGAAAGTTGGTTCTTGTACAGAAATGATCAAGAGTT
ACCTACATACAGAGGCTTTGAGCTATGGCAAACTAGTAATTCCCAGCCTCAGATTCGGCATCCAGTTAAT
CCGCTTCAAGATCTTTATCCCACCGCCGCTGTTGGATTAGGCGTCGGGCCGAGCCTCAGTGACTTTACTA
TGACTGCAGCTCGCCCCGATCATGACCCTTCTTCTGGGGGATTGGTCATGATGAGAAGTGGGGGAGGTGG
AATTAGCTGCCAAGATTGTGGGAACCAAGCGAAGAAAGATTGTGAACACATGAGATGTAGGACTTGTTGC
AAGAGCCGAGGCTTTCAATGCCAAACCCATGTGAAAAGCACTTGGGTTCCAGCGGCTAAAAGGAGAGAAA
GGCAACAACAACTTACTACTTTACAGCAGCAGCAAGAAGAACAAAAGCAGCAGCAACAGCAAACGCGGCA
GCTGCAAATAGATAATAACCCCAAAAGGCAAAGAGAGGATCCAAGTTCTTCCTCTCTTGTTTGCACTCGT
ATATTACCTTCTAGTACTTCTGGGTTAGAAGTGGGGAATTTTCCATCCAAAGTAAGTTCAACTGCCGTAT
TTCACTGCGTTCGGATGAGTTCCGTAGATGATGCTGAGGATCAATTCGCTTATCAAACAGCTGTGAACAT
TGGTGGACACGTATTTAAAGGGATTTTATACGATCAAGGTCCTGAGAATCATTACATGGCTGCTGGTGAA
AGCTCGTCCGCCGGTGGAAGTGCTAGTGACCACCATAATCTTATTGGTGCTGCAGGCACCGCCACCTCAG
CAGCCACGACTTCTGCGAGTGGTGGCGGTGTAGCTGCAGCACCCGAAGCCTCACCTTATCTCGACCCTTC
TTTATATCCAGCTCCCATCAACACTTTCATGGCTGGTACGCAATTCTTTCCACCTCCAAGATCT
